Addgene plasmid #114887: EMS1 X044_pECIA14
Purpose: Prey vector EMS1 X044_pECIA14 should be used with bait vector EMS1 X044_pECIA2.
Depositing lab: Youssef Belkhadir. Depositing organization: Gregor Mendel Institute of Molecular Plant Biology. Publication: An extracellular network of Arabidopsis leucine-rich repeat receptor kinases. Smakowska-Luzan E, Mott GA, Parys K, Stegmann M, Howton TC, Layeghifard M, Neuhold J, Lehner A, Kong J, Grunwald K, Weinberger N, Satbhai SB, Mayer D, Busch W, Madalinski M, Stolt-Bergner P, Provart NJ, Mukhtar MS, Zipfel C, Desveaux D, Guttman DS, Belkhadir Y. Nature. 2018 Jan 18;553(7688):342-346. doi: 10.1038/nature25184. Epub 2018 Jan 10. PubMed 29320478.
Backbone
  Vector backbone: pECIA14
  Backbone manufacturer: Chris Garcia (Addgene plasmid # 47051)
  Vector type: Insect Expression
Growth in bacteria
  Bacterial resistance: Ampicillin, 100 μg/mL
  Growth temperature: 37°C
  Growth strain: DH5alpha
  Copy number: High Copy
Gene/Insert
  Gene/Insert name: AT5G07280
  Species: A. thaliana (mustard weed)
  Promoter: Metallothionein (Copper-Inducible)
  Cloning method: Ligation Independent Cloning
Terms and licenses: Academic/Nonprofit Terms; Industry Terms: Not Available to Industry
Depositor comments: Plasmid for secreted expression in Drosophila cell culture by induction via CuSO4. Insert is an extracellular domain of indicated LRR-RK, C-terminally tagged with Pentameric rat COMP helix, Alkaline Phosphatase (human, placental), Flag, and hexahistidine tags. Insert Protein Sequence: SAIVDLSSETTSLISFKRSLENPSLLSSWNVSSSASHCDWVGVTCLLGRVNSLSLPSLSLRGQIPKEISSLKNLRELCLAGNQFSGKIPPEIWNLKHLQTLDLSGNSLTGLLPRLLSELPQLLYLDLSDNHFSGSLPPSFFISLPALSSLDVSNNSLSGEIPPEIGKLSNLSNLYMGLNSFSGQIPSEIGNISLLKNFAAPSCFFNGPLPKEISKLKHLAKLDLSYNPLKCSIPKSFGELHNLSILNLVSAELIGLIPPELGNCKSLKSLMLSFNSLSGPLPLELSEIPLLTFSAERNQLSGSLPSWMGKWKVLDSLLLANNRFSGEIPHEIEDCPMLKHLSLASNLLSGSIPRELCGSGSLEAIDLSGNLLSGTIEEVFDGCSSLGELLLTNNQINGSIPEDLWKLPLMALDLDSNNFTGEIPKSLWKSTNLMEFTASYNRLEGYLPAEIGNAASLKRLVLSDNQLTGEIPREIGKLTSLSVLNLNANMFQGKIPVELGDCTSLTTLDLGSNNLQGQIPDKITALAQLQCLVLSYNNLSGSIPSKPSAYFHQIEMPDLSFLQHHGIFDLSYNRLSGPIPEELGECLVLVEISLSNNHLSGEIPASLSRLTNLTILDLSGNALTGSIPKEMGNSLKLQGLNLANNQLNGHIPESFGLLGSLVKLNLTKNKLDGPVPASLGNLKELTHMDLSFNNLSGELSSELSTMEKLVGLYIEQNKFTGEIPSELGNLTQLEYLDVSENLLSGEIPTKICGLPNLEFLNLAKNNLRGEVPSDGVCQDPSKALLSGNKELCGRVVGSDCKIEGTKLR
How to cite: EMS1 X044_pECIA14 was a gift from Youssef Belkhadir (Addgene plasmid # 114887 ; http://n2t.net/addgene:114887 ; RRID:Addgene_114887)
