[The description below was written by a language model from this plasmid's Addgene catalogue record and pLannotate feature annotations shown in this document.]
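Description:
EMS1 X044_pECIA14 is an insect-cell expression plasmid built on the pECIA14 backbone for copper-inducible, secreted production of a plant receptor ectodomain in Drosophila cell culture. It is maintained in E. coli through a high-copy ColE1/pUC-type origin and an ampicillin resistance gene (β-lactamase with its own promoter). The remaining bacterial annotations, namely fragments of lacZα, lacI, rop and bom plus the lac promoter/operator, are backbone remnants with no stated role in the design. No selectable marker for insect cells is annotated.

The expression cassette is driven by the Drosophila metallothionein promoter, which is switched on by adding CuSO4. A Drosophila BiP signal sequence directs the product into the secretory pathway. Fused to it is the extracellular domain of the Arabidopsis thaliana leucine-rich repeat receptor kinase EMS1 (AT5G07280, also known as EXS), a receptor involved in specifying anther cell-layer identities. Downstream, in the same reading frame, come the coiled-coil helix of rat COMP, which assembles the fusion into pentamers, human placental alkaline phosphatase as an enzymatic reporter, a FLAG epitope, and, according to the depositor, a hexahistidine tag that the feature table does not annotate separately. An SV40 polyadenylation signal lies after the cassette.

This is the "prey" version of the construct and is meant to be paired with the matching pECIA2 "bait" vector. The pairing was used to test extracellular domain interactions among Arabidopsis LRR receptor kinases. Pentamerisation raises avidity so that weak ectodomain contacts can be detected, and the alkaline phosphatase presumably provides the readout for prey binding.
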