Features (pLannotate 1.2.2; 19 found; start..end, strand, type, name):
     23..449     +  promoter       MT promoter: Drosophila metallothionein promoter
    467..520     +  sig_peptide    BiP signal sequence: Drosophila BiP signal sequence
    521..2944    +  CDS            EMS1 (fragment): EMS1_ARATH - Also known as ESP, EXS Experimental evidence at protein level: Swiss-Prot protein existence level 1. Receptor with a serine/threonine-protein kinase activity required for the specification of the correct number of male archesporial initials and for the subsequent specification of tapetal and middle cell layer identities. In seeds, required for enhancing cell size and the rate of embryonic development. From Arabidopsis thaliana (Mouse-ear cress).
   2981..3160    +  CDS            Comp (fragment): COMP_RAT - Experimental evidence at protein level: Swiss-Prot protein existence level 1. May play a role in the structural integrity of cartilage via its interaction with other extracellular matrix proteins such as the collagens and fibronectin. Can mediate the interaction of chondrocytes with the cartilage extracellular matrix through interaction with cell surface integrin receptors. Could play a role in the pathogenesis of osteoarthritis. Potent suppressor of apoptosis in both primary chondrocytes and transformed cells. Suppresses apoptosis by blocking the activation of caspase-3 and by indu
   3148..4600    +  CDS            SEAP (fragment): secreted alkaline phosphatase from human placenta The natural enzyme has a C-terminal transmembrane sequence that is replaced by a GPI anchor.
   4637..4666    +  CDS            2xFLAG (fragment): two tandem FLAG® epitope tags
   4772..4906    -  polyA_signal   SV40 poly(A) signal: SV40 polyadenylation signal
   4929..5013    -  CDS            large T antigen (fragment): large T antigen from SV40 (simian virus 40)
   5013..5037    +  misc_feature   MCS (fragment): pUC18/19 multiple cloning site
   5074..5090    -  protein_bind   lac operator: The lac repressor binds to the lac operator to inhibit transcription in E. coli. This inhibition can be relieved by adding lactose or isopropyl-β-D-thiogalactopyranoside (IPTG). lac repressor encoded by lacI
   5098..5128    -  promoter       lac promoter: promoter for the E. coli lac operon
   5143..5164    -  protein_bind   CAP binding site: CAP binding activates transcription in the presence of cAMP. E. coli catabolite activator protein
   5177..5269    -  CDS            lacI (fragment): lac repressor; lacI; The lac repressor binds to the lac operator to inhibit transcription in E. coli. This inhibition can be relieved by adding lactose or isopropyl-β-D-thiogalactopyranoside (IPTG).
   5452..6040    -  rep_origin     ori: high-copy-number ColE1/pMB1/pBR322/pUC origin of replication
   6211..7071    -  CDS            AmpR: β-lactamase; bla; confers resistance to ampicillin, carbenicillin, and related antibiotics
   7072..7176    -  promoter       AmpR promoter: bla
   7271..7306    +  CDS            rop (fragment): Rop protein, which maintains plasmids at low copy number; rop
   7408..7507    +  misc_feature   bom (fragment): basis of mobility region from pBR322
   7513..21      -  CDS            lacZα (fragment) (across the origin): LacZα fragment of β-galactosidase; lacZ fragment
>Addgene plasmid #114887 | EMS1 X044_pECIA14 | addgene full sequence | sequence record 275966 | Addgene NGS Result
GTAAAACGACGGCCAGTGAATTAATTCGTTGCAGGACAGGATGTGGTGCCCGATGTGACTAGCTCTTTGC
TGCAGGCCGTCCTATCCTCTGGTTCCGATAAGAGACCCAGAACTCCGGCCCCCCACCGCCCACCGCCACC
CCCATACATATGTGGTACGCAAGTAAGAGTGCCTGCGCATGCCCCATGTGCCCCACCAAGAGCTTTGCAT
CCCATACAAGTCCCCAAAGTGGAGAACCGAACCAATTCTTCGCGGGCAGAACAAAAGCTTCTGCACACGT
CTCCACTCGAATTTGGAGCCGGCCGGCGTGTGCAAAAGAGGTGAATCGAACGAAAGACCCGTGTGTAAAG
CCGCGTTTCCAAAATGTATAAAACCGAGAGCATCTGGCCAATGTGCATCAGTTGTGGTCAGCAGCAAAAT
CAAGTGAATCATCTCAGTGCAACTAAAGGGGGGATCCGATCTCAATATGAAGTTATGCATATTACTGGCC
GTCGTGGCCTTTGTTGGCCTCTCGCTCGGGTCCGCCATTGTTGATCTTAGCTCGGAAACAACTTCTCTCA
TCTCCTTCAAGCGCTCACTAGAAAACCCATCTCTCCTTTCTTCATGGAACGTTTCGTCTTCCGCGTCTCA
CTGCGATTGGGTTGGCGTTACGTGTCTGCTTGGACGAGTCAACTCGCTCTCCTTACCGTCTTTGTCTCTG
AGAGGCCAGATTCCGAAGGAAATTTCGAGTTTGAAGAACCTTAGAGAGCTTTGTCTTGCCGGAAATCAAT
TCTCCGGGAAGATTCCGCCTGAGATTTGGAATCTAAAACATCTCCAAACCCTTGACCTCTCAGGAAATTC
TCTCACCGGACTTCTCCCGAGGCTACTCAGTGAGTTACCTCAGCTTCTCTACCTCGACCTTAGTGACAAC
CACTTCTCCGGTTCACTTCCTCCATCGTTCTTCATCAGCTTACCTGCACTGTCTTCTCTTGACGTCTCCA
ACAACTCTCTCTCCGGCGAAATCCCTCCTGAAATCGGGAAACTGAGTAACCTCTCCAATCTTTACATGGG
ACTCAACTCATTTTCCGGTCAAATTCCGTCGGAGATTGGTAACATCTCGTTGCTGAAGAACTTTGCTGCA
CCTTCTTGCTTCTTCAATGGACCGTTACCAAAGGAGATTTCGAAACTGAAACACTTAGCAAAGCTCGACC
TTTCTTATAATCCACTCAAGTGTTCCATTCCCAAATCGTTTGGAGAGTTGCATAATCTGAGTATACTAAA
TCTTGTCTCCGCAGAGCTTATTGGATTGATCCCACCAGAGCTTGGTAATTGTAAAAGCCTCAAGTCACTG
ATGCTGTCTTTCAATTCTCTCTCTGGACCTTTGCCATTGGAGCTTTCAGAGATTCCTCTGTTGACGTTTT
CTGCTGAAAGGAATCAGCTTTCGGGTTCATTGCCTTCATGGATGGGGAAATGGAAGGTACTGGACTCACT
TCTGTTAGCTAACAATCGGTTTTCAGGTGAAATCCCTCATGAGATTGAGGATTGTCCAATGTTGAAACAT
CTCAGTCTAGCTAGCAACTTGTTAAGTGGTTCGATTCCTAGGGAGCTCTGTGGTTCAGGTTCGTTGGAGG
CGATTGATCTCTCTGGGAATTTGCTTTCTGGAACAATTGAGGAGGTCTTTGATGGATGTTCCTCTCTTGG
AGAGTTGTTACTTACTAATAATCAGATCAATGGCTCTATTCCTGAGGATCTTTGGAAGCTTCCATTGATG
GCACTTGACTTGGATTCCAACAACTTCACAGGAGAAATCCCAAAGAGTCTCTGGAAATCAACGAACTTGA
TGGAGTTTACAGCTTCTTATAATCGTCTAGAAGGTTATTTGCCTGCAGAGATTGGTAATGCAGCTTCACT
GAAGCGGTTGGTTCTCAGTGATAATCAGTTAACAGGTGAAATCCCAAGAGAGATTGGAAAACTCACATCT
TTGTCTGTCTTGAATCTGAATGCAAACATGTTTCAAGGGAAGATACCAGTTGAGCTCGGTGATTGTACTT
CTTTGACTACATTGGATCTAGGCAGCAACAATCTTCAAGGACAGATTCCAGACAAAATCACTGCTCTCGC
TCAGCTTCAGTGCCTGGTTCTCTCTTACAACAATCTCTCCGGGTCAATTCCATCAAAACCCTCTGCTTAT
TTCCATCAGATTGAGATGCCTGATCTCAGCTTTCTTCAGCACCATGGGATATTTGATCTCTCCTACAATA
GATTGTCTGGCCCTATACCAGAAGAACTTGGCGAGTGTTTGGTATTGGTAGAGATTTCACTGAGCAACAA
CCATCTCTCTGGAGAGATTCCAGCTTCACTCTCTCGTTTGACCAACCTCACAATCCTGGATCTATCTGGA
AATGCACTGACTGGATCTATTCCAAAGGAGATGGGCAACTCTCTTAAGTTGCAGGGATTAAACTTGGCGA
ATAATCAGCTCAATGGCCATATTCCAGAAAGCTTTGGCTTGTTAGGTAGCTTGGTGAAGCTAAACTTGAC
TAAGAACAAGCTTGATGGACCGGTTCCTGCTTCTCTTGGGAACTTGAAAGAGCTTACACACATGGACTTG
AGCTTTAACAACCTAAGTGGCGAGCTTTCATCAGAACTGTCTACAATGGAAAAACTTGTCGGCCTCTACA
TTGAGCAGAATAAGTTCACCGGGGAAATACCTTCAGAACTTGGTAATCTTACGCAGCTGGAGTACCTTGA
TGTTTCTGAGAACTTGTTATCTGGAGAGATACCAACAAAGATCTGTGGATTGCCCAATCTGGAGTTCTTG
AATCTAGCCAAGAACAATCTGCGAGGAGAGGTGCCGAGTGATGGTGTTTGTCAGGATCCTTCCAAGGCAT
TGCTTTCAGGGAACAAAGAGTTGTGTGGCAGAGTGGTTGGATCAGATTGCAAGATCGAGGGAACTAAGTT
GAGGCTGGAGGTGCTGTTCCAGGGACCAAGCGGCAATCCCGGCGGCGATCTGGCCCCCCAGATGCTGCGC
GAGCTGCAGGAGACCAATGCCGCCCTGCAGGACGTGCGCGAGCTGCTGCGCCACCGCGTGAAGGAGATCA
CCTTCCTGAAGAACACCGTGATGGAGTGCGACGCCTGCGGCATGCAGCCCTCTAGAGGCTCCGGCTCCAT
CATCCCAGTTGAGGAGGAGAACCCGGACTTCTGGAACCGCGAGGCAGCCGAGGCCCTGGGTGCCGCCAAG
AAGCTGCAGCCTGCACAGACAGCCGCCAAGAACCTCATCATCTTCCTGGGCGATGGGATGGGGGTGTCTA
CGGTGACAGCTGCCAGGATCCTAAAAGGGCAGAAGAAGGACAAACTGGGGCCTGAGATACCCCTGGCCAT
GGACCGCTTCCCATATGTGGCTCTGTCCAAGACATACAATGTAGACAAACATGTGCCAGACAGTGGAGCC
ACAGCCACGGCCTACCTGTGCGGGGTCAAGGGCAACTTCCAGACCATTGGCTTGAGTGCAGCCGCCCGCT
TTAACCAGTGCAACACGACACGCGGCAACGAGGTCATCTCCGTGATGAATCGGGCCAAGAAAGCAGGGAA
GTCAGTGGGAGTGGTAACCACCACACGAGTGCAGCACGCCTCGCCAGCCGGCACCTACGCCCACACGGTG
AACCGCAACTGGTACTCGGACGCCGACGTGCCTGCCTCGGCCCGCCAGGAGGGGTGCCAGGACATCGCTA
CGCAGCTCATCTCCAACATGGACATTGACGTGATCCTAGGTGGAGGCCGAAAGTACATGTTTCGCATGGG
AACCCCAGACCCTGAGTACCCAGATGACTACAGCCAAGGTGGGACCAGGCTGGACGGGAAGAATCTGGTG
CAGGAATGGCTGGCGAAGCGCCAGGGTGCCCGGTATGTGTGGAACCGCACTGAGCTCATGCAGGCTTCCC
TGGACCCGTCTGTGACCCATCTCATGGGTCTCTTTGAGCCTGGAGACATGAAATACGAGATCCACCGAGA
CTCCACACTGGACCCCTCCCTGATGGAGATGACAGAGGCTGCCCTGCGCCTGCTGAGCAGGAACCCCCGC
GGCTTCTTCCTCTTCGTGGAGGGTGGTCGCATCGACCATGGTCATCATGAAAGCAGGGCTTACCGGGCAC
TGACTGAGACGATCATGTTCGACGACGCCATTGAGAGGGCGGGCCAGCTCACCAGCGAGGAGGACACGCT
GAGCCTCGTCACTGCCGACCACTCCCACGTCTTCTCCTTCGGAGGCTACCCCCTGCGAGGGAGCTCCATC
TTCGGGCTGGCCCCTGGCAAGGCCCGGGACAGGAAGGCCTACACGGTCCTCCTATACGGAAACGGTCCAG
GCTATGTGCTCAAGGACGGCGCCCGGCCGGATGTTACCGAGAGCGAGAGCGGGAGCCCCGAGTATCGGCA
GCAGTCAGCAGTGCCCCTGGACGAAGAGACCCACGCAGGCGAGGACGTGGCGGTGTTCGCGCGCGGCCCG
CAGGCGCACCTGGTTCACGGCGTGCAGGAGCAGACCTTCATAGCGCACGTCATGGCCTTCGCCGCCTGCC
TGGAGCCCTACACCGCCTGCGACCTGGCGCCCCCCGCCGGCACCACCGACGCCGCGCACCCGGGTTCTAG
AGGAAGCACCTCCGGCGATAACGATTACAAGGATGATGATGATAAGGCCAGCGGCACCGGTCATCATCAC
CATCACCATTGAGTTTAAACCCGCTGATCAGCCTCGACTGTGCCTTCTAAGGCCTGAGCTCGCTGATCAG
CCTCGATCGAGGATCCAGACATGATAAGATACATTGATGAGTTTGGACAAACCACAACTAGAATGCAGTG
AAAAAAATGCTTTATTTGTGAAATTTGTGATGCTATTGCTTTATTTGTAACCATTATAAGCTGCAATAAA
CAAGTTAACAACAACAATTGCATTCATTTTATGTTTCAGGTTCAGGGGGAGGTGTGGGAGGTTTTTTAAA
GCAAGTAAAACCTCTACAAATGTGGTATGGCTGATTATGATCAGTCGACCTGCAGGCATGCAAGCTTGGC
GTAATCATGGTCATAGCTGTTTCCTGTGTGAAATTGTTATCCGCTCACAATTCCACACAACATACGAGCC
GGAAGCATAAAGTGTAAAGCCTGGGGTGCCTAATGAGTGAGCTAACTCACATTAATTGCGTTGCGCTCAC
TGCCCGCTTTCCAGTCGGGAAACCTGTCGTGCCAGCTGCATTAATGAATCGGCCAACGCGCGGGGAGAGG
CGGTTTGCGTATTGGGCGCTCTTCCGCTTCCTCGCTCACTGACTCGCTGCGCTCGGTCGTTCGGCTGCGG
CGAGCGGTATCAGCTCACTCAAAGGCGGTAATACGGTTATCCACAGAATCAGGGGATAACGCAGGAAAGA
ACATGTGAGCAAAAGGCCAGCAAAAGGCCAGGAACCGTAAAAAGGCCGCGTTGCTGGCGTTTTTCCATAG
GCTCCGCCCCCCTGACGAGCATCACAAAAATCGACGCTCAAGTCAGAGGTGGCGAAACCCGACAGGACTA
TAAAGATACCAGGCGTTTCCCCCTGGAAGCTCCCTCGTGCGCTCTCCTGTTCCGACCCTGCCGCTTACCG
GATACCTGTCCGCCTTTCTCCCTTCGGGAAGCGTGGCGCTTTCTCATAGCTCACGCTGTAGGTATCTCAG
TTCGGTGTAGGTCGTTCGCTCCAAGCTGGGCTGTGTGCACGAACCCCCCGTTCAGCCCGACCGCTGCGCC
TTATCCGGTAACTATCGTCTTGAGTCCAACCCGGTAAGACACGACTTATCGCCACTGGCAGCAGCCACTG
GTAACAGGATTAGCAGAGCGAGGTATGTAGGCGGTGCTACAGAGTTCTTGAAGTGGTGGCCTAACTACGG
CTACACTAGAAGAACAGTATTTGGTATCTGCGCTCTGCTGAAGCCAGTTACCTTCGGAAAAAGAGTTGGT
AGCTCTTGATCCGGCAAACAAACCACCGCTGGTAGCGGTGGTTTTTTTGTTTGCAAGCAGCAGATTACGC
GCAGAAAAAAAGGATCTCAAGAAGATCCTTTGATCTTTTCTACGGGGTCTGACGCTCAGTGGAACGAAAA
CTCACGTTAAGGGATTTTGGTCATGAGATTATCAAAAAGGATCTTCACCTAGATCCTTTTAAATTAAAAA
TGAAGTTTTAAATCAATCTAAAGTATATATGAGTAAACTTGGTCTGACAGTTACCAATGCTTAATCAGTG
AGGCACCTATCTCAGCGATCTGTCTATTTCGTTCATCCATAGTTGCCTGACTCCCCGTCGTGTAGATAAC
TACGATACGGGAGGGCTTACCATCTGGCCCCAGTGCTGCAATGATACCGCGAGACCCACGCTCACCGGCT
CCAGATTTATCAGCAATAAACCAGCCAGCCGGAAGGGCCGAGCGCAGAAGTGGTCCTGCAACTTTATCCG
CCTCCATCCAGTCTATTAATTGTTGCCGGGAAGCTAGAGTAAGTAGTTCGCCAGTTAATAGTTTGCGCAA
CGTTGTTGCCATTGCTACAGGCATCGTGGTGTCACGCTCGTCGTTTGGTATGGCTTCATTCAGCTCCGGT
TCCCAACGATCAAGGCGAGTTACATGATCCCCCATGTTGTGCAAAAAAGCGGTTAGCTCCTTCGGTCCTC
CGATCGTTGTCAGAAGTAAGTTGGCCGCAGTGTTATCACTCATGGTTATGGCAGCACTGCATAATTCTCT
TACTGTCATGCCATCCGTAAGATGCTTTTCTGTGACTGGTGAGTACTCAACCAAGTCATTCTGAGAATAG
TGTATGCGGCGACCGAGTTGCTCTTGCCCGGCGTCAATACGGGATAATACCGCGCCACATAGCAGAACTT
TAAAAGTGCTCATCATTGGAAAACGTTCTTCGGGGCGAAAACTCTCAAGGATCTTACCGCTGTTGAGATC
CAGTTCGATGTAACCCACTCGTGCACCCAACTGATCTTCAGCATCTTTTACTTTCACCAGCGTTTCTGGG
TGAGCAAAAACAGGAAGGCAAAATGCCGCAAAAAAGGGAATAAGGGCGACACGGAAATGTTGAATACTCA
TACTCTTCCTTTTTCAATATTATTGAAGCATTTATCAGGGTTATTGTCTCATGAGCGGATACATATTTGA
ATGTATTTAGAAAAATAAACAAATAGGGGTTCCGCGCACATTTCCCCGAAAAGTGCCACCTGACGTCTAA
GAAACCATTATTATCATGACATTAACCTATAAAAATAGGCGTATCACGAGGCCCTTTCGTCTCGCGCGTT
TCGGTGATGACGGTGAAAACCTCTGACACATGCAGCTCCCGGAGACGGTCACAGCTTGTCTGTAAGCGGA
TGCCGGGAGCAGACAAGCCCGTCAGGGCGCGTCAGCGGGTGTTGGCGGGTGTCGGGGCTGGCTTAACTAT
GCGGCATCAGAGCAGATTGTACTGAGAGTGCACCATATGCGGTGTGAAATACCGCACAGATGCGTAAGGA
GAAAATACCGCATCAGGCGCCATTCGCCATTCAGGCTGCGCAACTGTTGGGAAGGGCGATCGGTGCGGGC
CTCTTCGCTATTACGCCAGCTGGCGAAAGGGGGATGTGCTGCAAGGCGATTAAGTTGGGTAACGCCAGGG
TTTTCCCAGTCACGACGTT
